>Addgene plasmid #111566 | Agarabi CHO Light Chain in pJ201 | addgene full sequence | sequence record 213535 | Addgene NGS Result
AGGGGTCAGTGTTACAACCAATTAACCAATTCTGAACATTATCGCGAGCCCATTTATACCTGAATATGGC
TCATAACACCCCTTGTTTGCCTGGCGGCAGTAGCGCGGTGGTCCCACCTGACCCCATGCCGAACTCAGAA
GTGAAACGCCGTAGCGCCGATGGTAGTGTGGGGACTCCCCATGCGAGAGTAGGGAACTGCCAGGCATCAA
ATAAAACGAAAGGCTCAGTCGAAAGACTGGGCCTTTCGCCCGGGCTAATTAGGGGGTGTCGCCCTTTACA
CGTACTTAGTCGCTGAAAAGCTGGCTAGCGCCGCCACCATGAAATGGGTCACTTTTATCTCACTGCTTTT
CTTGTTCTCCTCCGCCTACTCCCAAATTGTGCTCACCCAATCCCCTGCCATCATGTCCGCCTCCCCCGGC
GAAAAGGTCACCATGACTTGTTCCGCCTCATCGTCCGTGTCCTACATGCATTGGTACCAGCAGAAGTCAG
GCACCTCACCAAAGAGATGGATCTACGACACATCGAAGCTGGCCTCCGGCGTGCCTGCGCGGTTCTCGGG
ATCGGGAAGCGGGACCAGCTACTCCCTGACTATCTCGTCCATGGAAGCCGAGGACGCTGCAACCTATTAC
TGCCAACAGTGGTCCAGCAACCCCTTCACCTTCGGGTCTGGCACCAAGCTGGAGATTAAGAGGACCGTGG
CGGCGCCCTCCGTGTTTATCTTCCCGCCGAGCGATGAGCAGCTCAAGAGCGGAACTGCAAGCGTGGTCTG
CCTGCTCAACAATTTCTACCCGCGCGAAGCCAAAGTGCAGTGGAAGGTCGACAACGCTCTGCAGTCCGGA
AACAGCCAGGAATCGGTGACCGAACAGGATTCCAAGGACAGCACCTACTCCCTCTCATCGACTCTGACTC
TGAGCAAGGCCGACTACGAGAAGCACAAGGTCTACGCCTGCGAAGTGACCCACCAGGGTCTGTCCAGCCC
TGTGACGAAGTCCTTCAACCGGGGAGAGTGCTAGCGTCAATCGAGTTCGTACCTAAGGGCGACACAAAAT
TTATTCTAAATGCATAATAAATACTGATAACATCTTATAGTTTGTATTATATTTTGTATTATCGTTGACA
TGTATAATTTTGATATCAAAAACTGATTTTCCCTTTATTATTTTCGAGATTTATTTTCTTAATTCTCTTT
AACAAACTAGAAATATTGTATATACAAAAAATCATAAATAATAGATGAATAGTTTAATTATAGGTGTTCA
TCAATCGAAAAAGCAACGTATCTTATTTAAAGTGCGTTGCTTTTTTCTCATTTATAAGGTTAAATAATTC
TCATATATCAAGCAAAGTGACAGGCGCCCTTAAATATTCTGACAAATGCTCTTTCCCTAAACTCCCCCCA
TAAAAAAACCCGCCGAAGCGGGTTTTTACGTTATTTGCGGATTAACGATTACTCGTTATCAGAACCGCCC
AGGGGGCCCGAGCTTAAGACTGGCCGTCGTTTTACAACACAGAAAGAGTTTGTAGAAACGCAAAAAGGCC
ATCCGTCAGGGGCCTTCTGCTTAGTTTGATGCCTGGCAGTTCCCTACTCTCGCCTTCCGCTTCCTCGCTC
ACTGACTCGCTGCGCTCGGTCGTTCGGCTGCGGCGAGCGGTATCAGCTCACTCAAAGGCGGTAATACGGT
TATCCACAGAATCAGGGGATAACGCAGGAAAGAACATGTGAGCAAAAGGCCAGCAAAAGGCCAGGAACCG
TAAAAAGGCCGCGTTGCTGGCGTTTTTCCATAGGCTCCGCCCCCCTGACGAGCATCACAAAAATCGACGC
TCAAGTCAGAGGTGGCGAAACCCGACAGGACTATAAAGATACCAGGCGTTTCCCCCTGGAAGCTCCCTCG
TGCGCTCTCCTGTTCCGACCCTGCCGCTTACCGGATACCTGTCCGCCTTTCTCCCTTCGGGAAGCGTGGC
GCTTTCTCATAGCTCACGCTGTAGGTATCTCAGTTCGGTGTAGGTCGTTCGCTCCAAGCTGGGCTGTGTG
CACGAACCCCCCGTTCAGCCCGACCGCTGCGCCTTATCCGGTAACTATCGTCTTGAGTCCAACCCGGTAA
GACACGACTTATCGCCACTGGCAGCAGCCACTGGTAACAGGATTAGCAGAGCGAGGTATGTAGGCGGTGC
TACAGAGTTCTTGAAGTGGTGGGCTAACTACGGCTACACTAGAAGAACAGTATTTGGTATCTGCGCTCTG
CTGAAGCCAGTTACCTTCGGAAAAAGAGTTGGTAGCTCTTGATCCGGCAAACAAACCACCGCTGGTAGCG
GTGGTTTTTTTGTTTGCAAGCAGCAGATTACGCGCAGAAAAAAAGGATCTCAAGAAGATCCTTTGATCTT
TTCTACGGGGTCTGACGCTCAGTGGAACGACGCGCGCGTAACTCACGTTAAGGGATTTTGGTCATGAGCT
TGCGCCGTCCCGTCAAGTCAGCGTAATGCTCTGCTTAGAAAAACTCATCGAGCATCAAATGAAATTGCAA
TTTATTCATATCAGGATTATCAATACCATATTTTTGAAAAAGCCGTTTCTGTAATGAAGGAGAAAACTCA
CCGAGGCAGTTCCATAGGATGGCAAGATCCTGGTATCGGTCTGCGATTCCGACTCGTCCAACATCAATAC
AACCTATTAATTTCCCCTCGTCAAAAATAAGGTTATCAAGTGAGAAATCACCATGAGTGACGACTGAATC
CGGTGAGAATGGCAAAAGTTTATGCATTTCTTTCCAGACTTGTTCAACAGGCCAGCCATTACGCTCGTCA
TCAAAATCACTCGCATCAACCAAACCGTTATTCATTCGTGATTGCGCCTGAGCGAGGCGAAATACGCGAT
CGCTGTTAAAAGGACAATTACAAACAGGAATCGAGTGCAACCGGCGCAGGAACACTGCCAGCGCATCAAC
AATATTTTCACCTGAATCAGGATATTCTTCTAATACCTGGAACGCTGTTTTTCCGGGGATCGCAGTGGTG
AGTAACCATGCATCATCAGGAGTACGGATAAAATGCTTGATGGTCGGAAGTGGCATAAATTCCGTCAGCC
AGTTTAGTCTGACCATCTCATCTGTAACATCATTGGCAACGCTACCTTTGCCATGTTTCAGAAACAACTC
TGGCGCATCGGGCTTCCCATACAAGCGATAGATTGTCGCACCTGATTGCCCGACATTATCGCGAGCCCAT
TTATACCCATATAAATCAGCATCCATGTTGGAATTTAATCGCGGCCTCGACGTTTCCCGTTGAATATGGC
TCATATTCTTCCTTTTTCAATATTATTGAAGCATTTATCAGGGTTATTGTCTCATGAGCGGATACATATT
TGAATGTATTTAGAAAAATAAACAAAT
Features (pLannotate 1.2.2; 10 found; start..end, strand, type, name):
     36..60      -  CDS            KanR (fragment): aminoglycoside phosphotransferase; aph(3')-Ia; confers resistance to kanamycin in bacteria or G418 (Geneticin®) in eukaryotes
     89..204     +  ncRNA          5S rRNA: Accession: RF00001 - 5S ribosomal RNA
    208..248     +  terminator     rrnB T1 terminator (fragment): transcription terminator T1 from the E. coli rrnB gene
    373..693     +  CDS            KV6A2_MOUSE: Experimental evidence at protein level: Swiss-Prot protein existence level 1. From Mus musculus (Mouse).
    691..1011    +  CDS            IGKC: IGKC_HUMAN - Experimental evidence at protein level: Swiss-Prot protein existence level 1. Constant region of immunoglobulin light chains. Immunoglobulins, also known as antibodies, are membrane-bound or secreted glycoproteins produced by B lymphocytes. In the recognition phase of humoral immunity, the membrane-bound immunoglobulins serve as receptors which, upon binding of a specific antigen, trigger the clonal expansion and differentiation of B lymphocytes into immunoglobulins- secreting plasma cells. Secreted immunoglobulins mediate the effector phase of humoral immunity, which results in t
   1489..1508    +  CDS            lacZα (fragment): LacZα fragment of β-galactosidase; lacZ fragment
   1533..1550    -  terminator     rrnB T2 terminator (fragment): transcription terminator T2 from the E. coli rrnB gene
   1775..2363    -  rep_origin     ori: high-copy-number ColE1/pMB1/pBR322/pUC origin of replication
   2485..3294    -  CDS            KanR: aminoglycoside phosphotransferase; aph(3')-Ia; confers resistance to kanamycin in bacteria or G418 (Geneticin®) in eukaryotes
   3297..6       -  promoter       AmpR promoter (fragment) (across the origin): bla
