[The description below was written by a language model from this plasmid's Addgene catalogue record and pLannotate feature annotations shown in this document.]
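Description:
Agarabi CHO Light Chain in pJ201 is a small, high-copy bacterial cloning plasmid of about 3.4 kb, built on the commercial pJ201 gene-synthesis backbone. It serves as a storage and subcloning source for the light chain coding sequence of the model chimeric mouse-human IgG1 produced by the Agarabi CHO cell line. It is propagated in E. coli through a ColE1/pUC-type origin of replication and selected with kanamycin. Resistance comes from an aph(3')-Ia aminoglycoside phosphotransferase gene, which sits just downstream of a fragment annotated as the bla (AmpR) promoter. Short fragments matching the rrnB T1 and T2 terminators and a 5S rRNA segment flank the insert region, an arrangement that typically insulates a cloned fragment from read-through transcription. A small lacZα remnant is also detected.

The insert is catalogued as a roughly 716 bp murine light chain. The feature annotation gives more detail: a mouse kappa variable region match is followed directly by a segment matching the human kappa constant region (IGKC). This fits a chimeric light chain rather than a wholly murine one, in keeping with the stated chimeric antibody. The record lists no promoter for the insert, and no eukaryotic regulatory elements, polyadenylation signal or mammalian selection marker are annotated, so the plasmid is not an expression construct. The coding sequence would need to be moved into a suitable expression vector and paired with the corresponding heavy chain to produce antibody. The cloning method and flanking sites are not stated. The associated work concerns monoclonal antibody production and product quality in CHO cell culture, for which this sequence serves as a reference.
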