Addgene plasmid #111566: Agarabi CHO Light Chain in pJ201
Purpose: Cloning vector containing CDS for the murine light chain of the model chimeric mouse-human IgG1 expressed by the Agarabi CHO cell line
Depositing lab: Cyrus Agarabi. Depositing organization: FDA, Center for Drug Evaluation and Research (CDER). Publication: Impact of media and antifoam selection on monoclonal antibody production and quality using a high throughput micro-bioreactor system. Velugula-Yellela SR, Williams A, Trunfio N, Hsu CJ, Chavez B, Yoon S, Agarabi C. Biotechnol Prog. 2018 Jan;34(1):262-270. doi: 10.1002/btpr.2575. Epub 2017 Nov 16. PubMed 29086492.
Backbone
  Vector backbone: pJ201
  Backbone manufacturer: ATUM (formerly DNA 2.0)
  Backbone size w/o insert (bp): 2673
  Total vector size (bp): 3389
  Vector type: Synthetic Biology ; Cloning Vector
Growth in bacteria
  Bacterial resistance: Kanamycin, 50 μg/mL
  Growth temperature: 37°C
  Growth strain: DH5alpha
  Growth instructions: Culture transformants in LB broth supplemented with 50 ug/mL Kanamycin
  Copy number: High Copy
Gene/Insert
  Gene/Insert name: Murine light chain
  Species: M. musculus (mouse)
  Insert size (bp): 716
  GenBank ID: AKH40269.1
  Promoter: None
  Cloning method: Unknown
  Sequencing primers: 5′ Unknown; 3′ Unknown
Terms and licenses: Academic/Nonprofit Terms; Industry Terms: Not Available to Industry
How to cite: Agarabi CHO Light Chain in pJ201 was a gift from Cyrus Agarabi (Addgene plasmid # 111566 ; http://n2t.net/addgene:111566 ; RRID:Addgene_111566)
