>Addgene plasmid #111566 | Agarabi CHO Light Chain in pJ201 | depositor partial sequence | sequence record 209547 | CDS
ATGAAATGGGTCACTTTTATCTCACTGCTTTTCTTGTTCTCCTCCGCCTACTCCCAAATTGTGCTCACCC
AATCCCCTGCCATCATGTCCGCCTCCCCCGGCGAAAAGGTCACCATGACTTGTTCCGCCTCATCGTCCGT
GTCCTACATGCATTGGTACCAGCAGAAGTCAGGCACCTCACCAAAGAGATGGATCTACGACACATCGAAG
CTGGCCTCCGGCGTGCCTGCGCGGTTCTCGGGATCGGGAAGCGGGACCAGCTACTCCCTGACTATCTCGT
CCATGGAAGCCGAGGACGCTGCAACCTATTACTGCCAACAGTGGTCCAGCAACCCCTTCACCTTCGGGTC
TGGCACCAAGCTGGAGATTAAGAGGACCGTGGCGGCGCCCTCCGTGTTTATCTTCCCGCCGAGCGATGAG
CAGCTCAAGAGCGGAACTGCAAGCGTGGTCTGCCTGCTCAACAATTTCTACCCGCGCGAAGCCAAAGTGC
AGTGGAAGGTCGACAACGCTCTGCAGTCCGGAAACAGCCAGGAATCGGTGACCGAACAGGATTCCAAGGA
CAGCACCTACTCCCTCTCATCGACTCTGACTCTGAGCAAGGCCGACTACGAGAAGCACAAGGTCTACGCC
TGCGAAGTGACCCACCAGGGTCTGTCCAGCCCTGTGACGAAGTCCTTCAACCGGGGAGAGTGCTAG
